>Addgene plasmid #234496 | pBHM2617 | addgene full sequence | sequence record 478430 | Addgene NGS Result
GAAGATCCTTTGATCTTTTCTACGGGGTCTGACGCTCAGTGGAACGAAAACTCACGTTAAGGGATTTTGG
TCATGAGATTATCAAAAAGGATCTTCACCTAGATCCTTTTAAATTAAAAATGAAGTTTTAAATCAATCTA
AAGTATATATGAGTAAACTTGGTCTGACAGTTACCAATGCTTAATCAGTGAGGCACCTATCTCAGCGATC
TGTCTATTTCGTTCATCCATAGTTGCCTGACTCCCCGTCGTGTAGATAACTACGATACGGGAGGGCTTAC
CATCTGGCCCCAGTGCTGCAATGATACCGCGAGACCCACGCTCACCGGCTCCAGATTTATCAGCAATAAA
CCAGCCAGCCGGAAGGGCCGAGCGCAGAAGTGGTCCTGCAACTTTATCCGCCTCCATCCAGTCTATTAAT
TGTTGCCGGGAAGCTAGAGTAAGTAGTTCGCCAGTTAATAGTTTGCGCAACGTTGTTGCCATTGCTACAG
GCATCGTGGTGTCACGCTCGTCGTTTGGTATGGCTTCATTCAGCTCCGGTTCCCAACGATCAAGGCGAGT
TACATGATCCCCCATGTTGTGCAAAAAAGCGGTTAGCTCCTTCGGTCCTCCGATCGTTGTCAGAAGTAAG
TTGGCCGCAGTGTTATCACTCATGGTTATGGCAGCACTGCATAATTCTCTTACTGTCATGCCATCCGTAA
GATGCTTTTCTGTGACTGGTGAGTACTCAACCAAGTCATTCTGAGAATAGTGTATGCGGCGACCGAGTTG
CTCTTGCCCGGCGTCAATACGGGATAATACCGCGCCACATAGCAGAACTTTAAAAGTGCTCATCATTGGA
AAACGTTCTTCGGGGCGAAAACTCTCAAGGATCTTACCGCTGTTGAGATCCAGTTCGATGTAACCCACTC
GTGCACCCAACTGATCTTCAGCATCTTTTACTTTCACCAGCGTTTCTGGGTGAGCAAAAACAGGAAGGCA
AAATGCCGCAAAAAAGGGAATAAGGGCGACACGGAAATGTTGAATACTCATACTCTTCCTTTTTCAATAT
TATTGAAGCATTTATCAGGGTTATTGTCTCATGAGCGGATACATATTTGAATGTATTTAGAAAAATAAAC
AAATAGGGGTTCCGCGCACATTTCCCCGAAAAGTGCCACCTGGGTCCTTTTCATCACGTGCTATAAAAAT
AATTATAATTTAAATTTTTTAATATAAATATATAAATTAAAAATAGAAAGTAAAAAAAGAAATTAAAGAA
AAAATAGTTTTTGTTTTCCGAAGATGTAAAAGACTCTAGGGGGATCGCCAACAAATACTACCTTTTATCT
TGCTCTTCCTGCTCTCAGGTATTAATGCCGAATTGTTTCATCTTGTCTGTGTAGAAGACCACACACGAAA
ATCCTGTGATTTTACATTTTACTTATCGTTAATCGAATGTATATCTATTTAATCTGCTTTTCTTGTCTAA
TAAATATATATGTAAAGTACGCTTTTTGTTGAAATTTTTTAAACCTTTGTTTATTTTTTTTTCTTCATTC
CGTAACTCTTCTACCTTCTTTATTTACTTTCTAAAATCCAAATACAAAACATAAAAATAAATAAACACAG
AGTAAATTCCCAAATTATTCCATCATTAAAAGATACGAGGCGCGTGTAAGTTACAGGCAAGCGATCCGTC
TAAGAAACCATTATTATCATGACATTAACCTATAAAAATAGGCGTATCACGAGGCCCTTTCGTCTCGCGC
GTTTCGGTGATGACGGTGAAAACCTCTGACACATGCAGCTCCCGGAGACGGTCACAGCTTGTCTGTAAGC
GGATGCCGGGAGCAGACAAGCCCGTCAGGGCGCGTCAGCGGGTGTTGGCGGGTGTCGGGGCTGGCTTAAC
TATGCGGCATCAGAGCAGATTGTACTGAGAGTGCACCATACCACCTTTTCAATTCATCATTTTTTTTTTA
TTCTTTTTTTTGATTTCGGTTTCCTTGAAATTTTTTTGATTCGGTAATCTCCGAACAGAAGGAAGAACGA
AGGAAGGAGCACAGACTTAGATTGGTATATATACGCATATGTAGTGTTGAAGAAACATGAAATTGCCCAG
TATTCTTAACCCAACTGCACAGAACAAAAACCTGCAGGAAACGAAGATAAATCATGTCGAAAGCTACATA
TAAGGAACGTGCTGCTACTCATCCTAGTCCTGTTGCTGCCAAGCTATTTAATATCATGCACGAAAAGCAA
ACAAACTTGTGTGCTTCATTGGATGTTCGTACCACCAAGGAATTACTGGAGTTAGTTGAAGCATTAGGTC
CCAAAATTTGTTTACTAAAAACACATGTGGATATCTTGACTGATTTTTCCATGGAGGGCACAGTTAAGCC
GCTAAAGGCATTATCCGCCAAGTACAATTTTTTACTCTTCGAAGACAGAAAATTTGCTGACATTGGTAAT
ACAGTCAAATTGCAGTACTCTGCGGGTGTATACAGAATAGCAGAATGGGCAGACATTACGAATGCACACG
GTGTGGTGGGCCCAGGTATTGTTAGCGGTTTGAAGCAGGCGGCAGAAGAAGTAACAAAGGAACCTAGAGG
CCTTTTGATGTTAGCAGAATTGTCATGCAAGGGCTCCCTATCTACTGGAGAATATACTAAGGGTACTGTT
GACATTGCGAAGAGCGACAAAGATTTTGTTATCGGCTTTATTGCTCAAAGAGACATGGGTGGAAGAGATG
AAGGTTACGATTGGTTGATTATGACACCCGGTGTGGGTTTAGATGACAAGGGAGACGCATTGGGTCAACA
GTATAGAACCGTGGATGATGTGGTCTCTACAGGATCTGACATTATTATTGTTGGAAGAGGACTATTTGCA
AAGGGAAGGGATGCTAAGGTAGAGGGTGAACGTTACAGAAAAGCAGGCTGGGAAGCATATTTGAGAAGAT
GCGGCCAGCAAAACTAAAAAACTGTATTATAAGTAAATGCATGTATACTAAACTCACAAATTAGAGCTTC
AATTTAATTATATCAGTTATTACCCTATGCGGTGTGAAATACCGCACAGATGCGTAAGGAGAAAATACCG
CATCAGGAAATTGTAAGCGTTAATATTTTGTTAAAATTCGCGTTAAATTTTTGTTAAATCAGCTCATTTT
TTAACCAATAGGCCGAAATCGGCAAAATCCCTTATAAATCAAAAGAATAGACCGAGATAGGGT
[37 nt withheld, positions 3214-3250]
AAAGAACGTGGACTCCAACGTCAAAGG
[49 nt withheld, positions 3278-3326]
T
[91 nt withheld, positions 3328-3418]
G
[124 nt withheld, positions 3420-3543]
CCATTCGCCATTCAGGCTGCGCAACTGTTGGGAAGGGCGATCGGTGCGGGCCTCTTCGCTATTACGCCAG
CTGGCGAAAGGGGGATGTGCTGCAAGGCGATTAAGTTGGGTAACGCCAGGGTTTTCCCAGTCACGACGTT
GTAAAACGACGGCCAGTGAATTGTAATACGACTCACTATAGGGCGAATTGGAGCTCCACCGCATGCAGGA
TTCGAGTGGCATGGTGTGCACTGAGTGTATGGTTGTCGGAGGAGAGGATGATGGTAACAACAATAGCAGC
AACGTCACTCGACGCGCGTCCGGTGTGCCACACGGGGTAACGCCGAGTCGCCGTCAGGGTCGCCGAGACC
ACTCTCACAGCGTCACCGTTGGCACCAGCTCAGCTTACAGCTTCTATCCTCCGCCAGCATCCACATACAT
CCCCTATACCGCATCCCCCACCCACTGCCCAAGGTGAGTCATCTTCCCGCCCCCTTCCCTTGCCCGCCAC
TCAGTCCTCCATCCTCCACTAATCCACCTTATCGCACCCACCGCCTATCGCACATCCGAGCACAATGCTG
GGCCTGCCAGGGGCTGCTAGATGGTGCTCTCCCCACGCTGATCTGCATGCCGGCCATTGGATCATGGGTG
CTAGGTGCTGGGTGCTGGATGTTGGATGCTGGATGCTGGGTGCACGCTTGGTCATTTCCTTCCAGGATTG
ACGGTCGCCGAGAGGACGACGTGGCGTTCGACAACGAGGGCCGATAGCACCGCATCGCCTCGACCTGCAT
CCATCTCGCCTTGTCCTTTTGGTGCAACAATCCATCCGTGCTGGTGCCACACGCATAGCTGGAAGAGATG
GATGTGCGTTGAACAGAGCTGCCGTCAGGACTTTTTGGTGCACGGACCCTATTGTCCTCCCCAATCTTCA
CCGCGTCTCCTAATATGCAGCCTCTTTGCTAATTGTCTTTTTCCATTAGTAAACTCGCCCAACATGTCTA
TGGCGGCCGCCACTCTTGACGACACGGCTTACCGGTACCGCACCAGTGTCCCGGGGGACGCCGAGGCCAT
CGAGGCACTGGATGGGTCCTTCACCACCGACACCGTCTTCCGCGTCACCGCCACCGGGGACGGCTTCACC
CTGCGGGAGGTGCCGGTGGACCCGCCCCTGACCAAGGTGTTCCCCGACGACGAATCGGACGACGAATCGG
ACGACGGGGAGGACGGCGACCCGGACTCCCGGACGTTCGTCGCGTACGGGGACGACGGCGACCTGGCGGG
CTTCGTGGTCGTCTCGTACTCCGGCTGGAACCGCCGGCTGACCGTCGAGGACATCGAGGTCGCCCCGGAG
CACCGGGGGCACGGGGTCGGGCGCGCGTTGATGGGGCTCGCGACGGAGTTCGCCCGCGAGCGGGGCGCCG
GGCACCTCTGGCTGGAGGTCACCAACGTTAACGCACCGGCTATCCACGCGTACCGGCGGATGGGGTTCAC
CCTCTGCGGCCTGGACACCGCCCTGTACGACGGCACCGCCTCGGACGGCGAGCAGGCGCTCTACATGAGC
ATGCCCTGCCCCTAAGAATTCGTGAAGGCGGTAAGGGGTTAATTTTCCTTAGAGGGTGTATATATACATA
TTAGAGAAGTGATACAATTTTAGCACACTGCGAATTCGAGACAGACATCGTGTCAATCATCTTTTTTGAC
ATTATATGCCCATTAATCTATCTACAGACAACAATACCATCCTTCCCACCCTCAGCAACGCCGTTGAATC
CTCAGGATCTTCATGGCAACTAGTGGATCCCCCTTGCATTAGAACTAAAAACAAAGCATGATTATTACAG
TTCATTTATTTTTTAAATTGATCGGCATGCATGCAAAGTATACGTGCAAGGACAATGGTAACCTGCAGGT
GTGACCGATAATTATAACCATTTGTTGAGAATGAAGAGGTGAGGAGAAAAACAATGGATGACGGGAAAAA
AATAAAAAAACACTGAGACGGCGTGGACCGCCGTCTTATTTGCTTCCGTTATCCGCCAAAGTGGAAATTG
CACATACACCGGCAGGGTATACTGTTGCTAGATGCGAGATATCCTCATGCCTAGGTTTTAGAGCTAGAAA
TAGCAAGTTAAAATAAGGCTAGTCCGTTATCAACTTGAAAAAGTGGCACCGAGTCGGTGCTTTTTTATCA
AGCTTATCGATACCGTCGACCTCGAGGGGGGGCCCGGTACCAGCTTTTGTTCCCTTTAGTGAGGGTTAAT
TTCGAGCTTGGCGTAATCATGGTCATAGCTGTTTCCTGTGTGAAATTGTTATCCGCTCACAATTCCACAC
AACATACGAGCCGGAAGCATAAAGTGTAAAGCCTGGGGTGCCTAATGAGTGAGCTAACTCACATTAATTG
CGTTGCGCTCACTGCCCGCTTTCCAGTCGGGAAACCTGTCGTGCCAGCTGCATTAATGAATCGGCCAACG
CGCGGGGAGAGGCGGTTTGCGTATTGGGCGCTCTTCCGCTTCCTCGCTCACTGACTCGCTGCGCTCGGTC
GTTCGGCTGCGGCGAGCGGTATCAGCTCACTCAAAGGCGGTAATACGGTTATCCACAGAATCAGGGGATA
ACGCAGGAAAGAACATGTGAGCAAAAGGCCAGCAAAAGGCCAGGAACCGTAAAAAGGCCGCGTTGCTGGC
GTTTTTCCATAGGCTCCGCCCCCCTGACGAGCATCACAAAAATCGACGCTCAAGTCAGAGGTGGCGAAAC
CCGACAGGACTATAAAGATACCAGGCGTTTCCCCCTGGAAGCTCCCTCGTGCGCTCTCCTGTTCCGACCC
TGCCGCTTACCGGATACCTGTCCGCCTTTCTCCCTTCGGGAAGCGTGGCGCTTTCTCATAGCTCACGCTG
TAGGTATCTCAGTTCGGTGTAGGTCGTTCGCTCCAAGCTGGGCTGTGTGCACGAACCCCCCGTTCAGCCC
GACCGCTGCGCCTTATCCGGTAACTATCGTCTTGAGTCCAACCCGGTAAGACACGACTTATCGCCACTGG
CAGCAGCCACTGGTAACAGGATTAGCAGAGCGAGGTATGTAGGCGGTGCTACAGAGTTCTTGAAGTGGTG
GCCTAACTACGGCTACACTAGAAGAACAGTATTTGGTATCTGCGCTCTGCTGAAGCCAGTTACCTTCGGA
AAAAGAGTTGGTAGCTCTTGATCCGGCAAACAAACCACCGCTGGTAGCGGTGGTTTTTTTGTTTGCAAGC
AGCAGATTACGCGCAGAAAAAAAGGATCTCAA
Features (pLannotate 1.2.2; 20 found; start..end, strand, type, name):
    171..1031    -  CDS            AmpR: β-lactamase; bla; confers resistance to ampicillin, carbenicillin, and related antibiotics
   1032..1136    -  promoter       AmpR promoter: bla
   1173..1676    +  misc_feature   CEN/ARS: S. cerevisiae CEN6 centromere fused to an autonomously replicating sequence
   1744..1779    +  CDS            rop (fragment): Rop protein, which maintains plasmids at low copy number; rop
   1881..1930    +  misc_feature   bom (fragment): basis of mobility region from pBR322
   1938..2153    +  promoter       URA3 promoter: S. cerevisiae URA3
   2154..2957    +  CDS            URA3: orotidine-5'-phosphate decarboxylase, required for uracil biosynthesis; S. cerevisiae URA3; yeast auxotrophic marker, counterselectable with 5-fluoroorotic acid (5-FOA)
   3036..3087    +  misc_feature   bom (fragment): basis of mobility region from pBR322
   3115..3543    -  rep_origin     f1 ori (sequence partly withheld): f1 bacteriophage origin of replication; arrow indicates direction of (+) strand synthesis
   3547..3704    -  CDS            lacZα (fragment): LacZα fragment of β-galactosidase; lacZ fragment
   3707..3725    +  promoter       T7 promoter: promoter for bacteriophage T7 RNA polymerase
   4533..5096    +  CDS            NrsR: nourseothricin acetyltransferase; Streptomyces noursei nat1; confers resistance to nourseothricin
   5628..5703    +  misc_RNA       gRNA scaffold: guide RNA scaffold for the Streptococcus pyogenes CRISPR/Cas9 system
   5709..5754    +  misc_feature   MCS (fragment): pBluescript multiple cloning site
   5766..5784    -  promoter       T3 promoter: promoter for bacteriophage T3 RNA polymerase
   5829..5845    -  protein_bind   lac operator: The lac repressor binds to the lac operator to inhibit transcription in E. coli. This inhibition can be relieved by adding lactose or isopropyl-β-D-thiogalactopyranoside (IPTG). lac repressor encoded by lacI
   5853..5883    -  promoter       lac promoter: promoter for the E. coli lac operon
   5898..5919    -  protein_bind   CAP binding site: CAP binding activates transcription in the presence of cAMP. E. coli catabolite activator protein
   5932..6024    -  CDS            lacI (fragment): lac repressor; lacI; The lac repressor binds to the lac operator to inhibit transcription in E. coli. This inhibition can be relieved by adding lactose or isopropyl-β-D-thiogalactopyranoside (IPTG).
   6207..6795    -  rep_origin     ori: high-copy-number ColE1/pMB1/pBR322/pUC origin of replication
