[The description below was written by a language model from this plasmid's Addgene catalogue record and pLannotate feature annotations shown in this document.]
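Description:
pBHM2617 is a CRISPR guide-RNA template plasmid built on the pRS316 yeast–E. coli shuttle backbone, about 6.8 kb in total, made for genome engineering in the human fungal pathogen Cryptococcus neoformans. It is propagated in E. coli through a high-copy ColE1/pUC-type origin with ampicillin selection (AmpR under its own bla promoter). From pRS316 it also keeps the S. cerevisiae CEN6/ARS element and the URA3 marker with its native promoter, which allow low-copy maintenance, uracil-prototrophy selection and 5-FOA counterselection in budding yeast. Other backbone elements include an f1 origin, flanking T7 and T3 promoters, lac promoter/operator sequences and a lacZα fragment interrupted by the insert. The short rop, bom and lacI annotations are partial matches only.

The roughly 2 kb insert, placed in the pBluescript-type cloning region, combines two modules. The first is a nourseothricin resistance cassette based on the Streptomyces noursei nat1 acetyltransferase (NrsR). The promoter and terminator driving it are not annotated in the feature table and are not named in the record. The second is a guide RNA expression unit, described in the catalogue as a C. neoformans U6 promoter (CnU6) followed by the Streptococcus pyogenes Cas9 sgRNA scaffold. The U6 promoter itself is not annotated, but presumably lies in the unannotated interval between the NAT coding sequence and the scaffold. The sgRNA is "empty", meaning no targeting spacer is present, so the plasmid serves as a parent or template into which a target-specific spacer is introduced. This links guide expression to a drug marker selectable in Cryptococcus. No Cas9 gene is annotated, so the nuclease must come from another source. The associated publication concerns highly efficient homology-dependent genome editing in C. neoformans.
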