Addgene plasmid #234496: pBHM2617
Purpose: NATR-CnU6-empty sgRNA
Depositing lab: Hiten Madhani. Depositing organization: University of California, San Francisco (UCSF). Publication: Near 100% efficient homology-dependent genome engineering in the human fungal pathogen Cryptococcus neoformans. Nalley MJ, Banerjee S, Huang MY, Madhani HD. G3 (Bethesda). 2025 Aug 6;15(8):jkaf118. doi: 10.1093/g3journal/jkaf118. PubMed 40460280.
Backbone
  Vector backbone: pRS316
  Backbone size w/o insert (bp): 4887
  Total vector size (bp): 6795
  Vector type: Bacterial Expression, Yeast Expression, CRISPR
  Selectable markers: URA3 ; nourseothricin
Growth in bacteria
  Bacterial resistance: Ampicillin, 100 μg/mL
  Growth temperature: 37°C
  Growth strain: DH5alpha
  Copy number: High Copy
Gene/Insert
  Gene/Insert name: NAT-PCnU6-sgRNA_scaffold
  Insert size (bp): 1960
Resource information
  A portion of this plasmid was derived from a plasmid made by: Manning Huang, UCSF
Terms and licenses: Academic/Nonprofit Terms; Industry Terms: Not Available to Industry
Depositor comments: Please visit https://doi.org/10.1101/2025.02.14.638277 for bioRxiv preprint.
How to cite: pBHM2617 was a gift from Hiten Madhani (Addgene plasmid # 234496 ; http://n2t.net/addgene:234496 ; RRID:Addgene_234496)
